Addgene plasmid #44572: pIC26
Purpose: (Empty Backbone)
Depositing lab: Iain Cheeseman & Arshad Desai. Depositing organization: Ludwig Institute For Cancer Research, San Diego Branch. Publication: A combined approach for the localization and tandem affinity purification of protein complexes from metazoans. Cheeseman IM, Desai A. Sci STKE. 2005 Jan 11;2005(266):pl1. 10.1126/stke.2662005pl1 PubMed 15644491.
Backbone
  Vector backbone: bluescript
  Modifications to backbone: N terminal GFP, tev and s peptide
  Vector type: Worm Expression, Retroviral
  Promoter: pie-1
  Selectable markers: unc119
  Tag / fusion protein: GFP (N terminal on insert); tev (N terminal on insert); s peptide (N terminal on insert)
Growth in bacteria
  Bacterial resistance: Ampicillin, 100 μg/mL
  Growth temperature: 37°C
  Growth strain: DH5alpha
  Copy number: Unknown
Gene/Insert
  Cloning method: Restriction Enzyme
  Sequencing primers: 5′ GFP-F
Terms and licenses: Academic/Nonprofit Terms; Industry Terms: Not Available to Industry
Depositor comments: Tandem Affinity Purification plasmid - pIC26 allows a target protein to be fused at its N-terminus to the GFP-Tev-S peptide tag using the SpeI restriction site. The plasmid contains pie-1 regulatory sequences to express the tagged protein in the germline and embryo and can be integrated by ballistic bombardment of the strain DP38 using unc-119 as a transformation marker. See Cheeseman et al., Genes Dev. 2004 Sep 15;18(18):2255-68 (https://www.ncbi.nlm.nih.gov/pubmed/15371340) for more information.
How to cite: pIC26 was a gift from Iain Cheeseman & Arshad Desai (Addgene plasmid # 44572 ; http://n2t.net/addgene:44572 ; RRID:Addgene_44572)
