[The description below was written by a language model from this plasmid's Addgene catalogue record and pLannotate feature annotations shown in this document.]
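Description:
pIC26 is a 16.4 kb empty-backbone vector for expressing tagged proteins in Caenorhabditis elegans, built on pBluescript. The bacterial portion carries the high-copy ColE1/pUC origin, an f1 phage origin, the β-lactamase (AmpR) gene with its own promoter for ampicillin selection, and remnants of the Bluescript lacZα/lac promoter region, T7 and T3 promoters and polylinker. The catalogue also lists the vector type as "Retroviral", but the feature table shows no retroviral elements, so this label does not appear to fit the construct.

The payload is a tandem affinity, localization and purification tag: a green fluorescent protein coding sequence (annotated as an Aequorea victoria GFP variant), followed by a TEV protease cleavage site and an S-peptide tag derived from ribonuclease A. A gene of interest is inserted by restriction cloning at a SpeI site so that the GFP-TEV-S tag is fused to its N-terminus. GFP allows live imaging and a first affinity step. TEV cleavage then releases the protein, and the S-peptide permits a second capture. Expression is driven by pie-1 regulatory sequences, which direct expression in the germline and early embryo. These sequences are not annotated in the table and presumably lie in the large unannotated stretches flanking the tag. The snr-6/SNRPE-like fragments detected downstream probably reflect neighbouring genomic sequence carried along with them.

A genomic unc-119 segment, detected as several exon fragments, serves as the worm transformation marker. It rescues the unc-119 mutant phenotype, allowing integrated lines to be recovered after ballistic bombardment of the DP38 strain. The plasmid is used to localize proteins and to purify their complexes from worms.
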