Features (pLannotate 1.2.2; 24 found; start..end, strand, type, name):
      1..456     -  rep_origin     f1 ori (sequence partly withheld): f1 bacteriophage origin of replication; arrow indicates direction of (+) strand synthesis
    461..616     -  CDS            lacZα (fragment): LacZα fragment of β-galactosidase; lacZ fragment
    624..642     +  promoter       T7 promoter: promoter for bacteriophage T7 RNA polymerase
    651..692     -  misc_feature   MCS (fragment): pBluescript multiple cloning site
   2881..2940    +  CDS            unc-119 (fragment): UN119_CAEEL - Experimental evidence at protein level: Swiss-Prot protein existence level 1. Myristoyl-binding protein that acts as a cargo adapter: specifically binds the myristoyl moiety of a subset of N-terminally myristoylated proteins and is required for their localization. Plays a key role in ciliary membrane localization of proteins. Required for the establishment or function of the nervous system. From Caenorhabditis elegans.
   3994..4185    +  CDS            unc-119 (fragment): UN119_CAEEL - Experimental evidence at protein level: Swiss-Prot protein existence level 1. Myristoyl-binding protein that acts as a cargo adapter: specifically binds the myristoyl moiety of a subset of N-terminally myristoylated proteins and is required for their localization. Plays a key role in ciliary membrane localization of proteins. Required for the establishment or function of the nervous system. From Caenorhabditis elegans.
   4190..4570    +  CDS            unc-119 (fragment): UN119_CAEEL - Experimental evidence at protein level: Swiss-Prot protein existence level 1. Myristoyl-binding protein that acts as a cargo adapter: specifically binds the myristoyl moiety of a subset of N-terminally myristoylated proteins and is required for their localization. Plays a key role in ciliary membrane localization of proteins. Required for the establishment or function of the nervous system. From Caenorhabditis elegans.
   5061..5162    +  CDS            unc-119 (fragment): UN119_CAEEL - Experimental evidence at protein level: Swiss-Prot protein existence level 1. Myristoyl-binding protein that acts as a cargo adapter: specifically binds the myristoyl moiety of a subset of N-terminally myristoylated proteins and is required for their localization. Plays a key role in ciliary membrane localization of proteins. Required for the establishment or function of the nervous system. From Caenorhabditis elegans.
   6394..6418    -  misc_feature   MCS (fragment): pBluescript multiple cloning site
   9914..9974    +  misc_feature   MCS (fragment): pBluescript multiple cloning site
   9995..10855   +  CDS            sg25: sg25 is a basic (constitutively fluorescent) green fluorescent protein published in 1997, derived from Aequorea victoria.
  10885..10903   +  misc_feature   MCS (fragment): pBluescript multiple cloning site
  10904..10923   +  CDS            capTEV™ (fragment): composite tag for in vivo biotinylation, TEV protease cleavage, and 6xHis tagging
  10937..10981   +  CDS            S-Tag: affinity and epitope tag derived from pancreatic ribonuclease A
  11234..11437   -  CDS            SNRPE (fragment): RUXE_HUMAN - Experimental evidence at protein level: Swiss-Prot protein existence level 1. Plays role in pre-mRNA splicing as core component of the SMN- Sm complex that mediates spliceosomal snRNP assembly and as component of the spliceosomal U1, U2, U4 and U5 small nuclear ribonucleoproteins (snRNPs), the building blocks of the spliceosome (PubMed:11991638, PubMed:18984161, PubMed:23246290, PubMed:19325628, PubMed:23333303, PubMed:25555158, PubMed:26912367, PubMed:28502770, PubMed:28781166, PubMed:28076346). Component of both the pre-catalytic spliceosome B complex and activated spliceosome C
  11479..11535   -  CDS            snr-6 (fragment): RUXE_CAEEL - Protein inferred from homology: Swiss-Prot protein existence level 3. Associated with the spliceosome snRNP U1, U2, U4/U6 and U5. From Caenorhabditis elegans.
  14206..14224   -  promoter       T3 promoter: promoter for bacteriophage T3 RNA polymerase
  14267..14289   -  protein_bind   lac operator (fragment): The lac repressor binds to the lac operator to inhibit transcription in E. coli. This inhibition can be relieved by adding lactose or isopropyl-β-D-thiogalactopyranoside (IPTG). lac repressor encoded by lacI
  14293..14323   -  promoter       lac promoter: promoter for the E. coli lac operon
  14338..14359   -  protein_bind   CAP binding site: CAP binding activates transcription in the presence of cAMP. E. coli catabolite activator protein
  14372..14464   -  CDS            lacI (fragment): lac repressor; lacI; The lac repressor binds to the lac operator to inhibit transcription in E. coli. This inhibition can be relieved by adding lactose or isopropyl-β-D-thiogalactopyranoside (IPTG).
  14647..15235   -  rep_origin     ori: high-copy-number ColE1/pMB1/pBR322/pUC origin of replication
  15406..16266   -  CDS            AmpR: β-lactamase; bla; confers resistance to ampicillin, carbenicillin, and related antibiotics
  16267..16371   -  promoter       AmpR promoter: bla
>Addgene plasmid #44572 | pIC26 | depositor full sequence | sequence record 61124 | pIC26 sequence 16397 bps
AAATTGTAAACGTTAATATTTTGTTAAAATTCGCGTTAAATTTTTGTTAAATCAGCTCATTTTTTAACCA
ATAGGCCGAAATCGGCAAAATCCCTTATAAATCAAAAGAATAGACCGAGATAGGGT
[37 nt withheld, positions 127-163]
AAAGAACGTGGACTCCAACGTCAAAGG
[49 nt withheld, positions 191-239]
T
[91 nt withheld, positions 241-331]
G
[124 nt withheld, positions 333-456]
CCCATTCGCCATTCAGGCTGCGCAACTGTTGGGAAGGGCGATCGGTGCGGGCCTCTTCGCTATTACGCCA
GCTGGCGAAAGGGGGATGTGCTGCAAGGCGATTAAGTTGGGTAACGCCAGGGTTTTCCCAGTCACGACGT
TGTAAAACGACGGCCAGTGAGCGCGCGTAATACGACTCACTATAGGGCGAATTGGGTACCGGGCCCCCCC
TCGAGGTCGACGGTATCGATAAGCTTCAGTAAAAGAAGTAGAATTTTATAGTTTTTTTTCTGTTTGAAAA
ATTCTCCCCATCAATGTTCTTTCAAATAAATACATCACTAATGCAAAGTATTCTATAACCTCATATCTAA
ATTCTTCAAAATCTTAACATATCTTATCATTGCTTTAAGTCAAACGTAACATTAAAAAAAATGTTTTGGA
AAATGTGTCAAGTCTCTCAAAATTCAGTTTTTTAAACCACTCCTATAGTCCTATAGTCCTATAGTTACCC
ATGAAATCCTTATATATTACTGTAAAATGTTTCAAAAACCATTGGCAAATTGCCAGAACTGAAAATTTCC
GGCAAATTGGGGAACCGGCAAATTGCCAATTTGCTGAATTTGCCGGAAAAACGGTAATTGCCGAAAGTTT
TTGACACGAAAATGGCAAATTGTGGTTTTAAAATTTTTTTTTTTGGAAATTTCAGAATTTCAATTTTAAT
CGGCAAAACTGTAGGCATCCTAAGAATGTTCCTACATCTATTTTGAAAAGTAAGCGAATTCTATGAAAAT
GTCTAAAGAAAATGGGGAAACAATTTCAAAAAGGCACAGTTTCAAGTGTTTCCGAATTATACTAAATCCC
TCTAAAAACTTCCGGCAAATTGATATCCGTAAAAGAGCAAATCCGCATTTTTGCCGAAAATTAAAATTTC
CGACAAATCGGCAAACCGGCAATTTGGCGAAATTTGCCGGAAGGCAATTGCCGCCCACCCCTGTTCCAGA
GGTTCAAACTGGTAGCAAAGCTCAAAATTTCTCAAATTCTCCAATTTTTTTTTGAATTTTGGCAGTGTAC
CAAAATGACATTCAGTCATATTGGTTTATTATAGATTTATTTAGATAAAATCCTAAATGATTCTACCTTT
AAAGATGCCCACTTTAAAAGTAATGACTCAAACTTCAAATTGCTCTAAGATTCTATTGAATTACCATCTT
TTCCTCTCATTTTCTCTCACTGTCTATTTCATCACAAATTCATCCCTCTCTCCCTCTCTTTCTCTCTCCC
TCTCTCTCTTTCTCTTTGCTCATCATCTGTCATTTTGTCCGTTCCTCTCTCTGCGCCCTCAGCGTTCCCC
ACACTCTCTCGCTTCTCTTTTCCTAGACGTCTTCTTTTTTCATCTTCTTCAGCCCTTTTTCGCCATTTTC
CATCTCTGTCAATCATTACGGACGACCCCCATTAATTTTTGGATGTGCTCTGCGAGCAAGAGCACACGGA
ACTCATTTATTTTTTGTTGGAATTTCTTTTTCATTTTAGTTAGTTAAAAGGTTATTCAGTGCAAAAATTG
ATTTTTTGCTCTTTTGGTACATTAGAGGGGTTTGAAAGTTTTCCATAAAAAGGGTTTCCGGAGTAAAAAA
TCTAAAAATTTTTACAAACATTTCCAAAAATTTTGGGAACATATCTTTTCAAAAACTCAAAAAAAAACGC
AAACATCATAAATTTAATCAATTAATTGGATGCGTTCAAATATTTTAAAAATATTTTTGAATTGCATATT
TCTTTACTCATAAAAAAATTATTAATGTTTAAGTAAAAAAAATATTTCAGGATTTTAAACAAAAACTGTA
AATCCCATAAAACAGTGTTATTTTTTAGTTATTTTTAGTAATTATTTGTGAATTAAAAACACATTTTTTT
TCAAAATATTCCTTGAATAAATAAAATTGAAAGTGAATTCAAAATATTTCACCAATTTTACAAAATTTGA
AAATTTGAAAAAATATTTTCTACCAAATTGTGCTCAAAAAATATTATTAAGTTCCCAGGAAATTTATGAT
GAAAACTTGGAATATTTTTGGTAAAATTTTCTCAAAAAATTGAAAGTTGTCAAAAACACACTAACACTAT
ACCTCGCGGCATAGAAAAAACTGGTGGCCGAATTTTTTAAACCAATTTAAATTAAATATATTTTTGCACT
TTGTACAAAAAAATTTGAAGTTCCCAGGAAATTCATACGGAAATATTTTCCAGAACTTTTATAATTTTTA
TTTTAATTCTCAAAATTTACAATAAAAACTTGGAAACCTGAAATTTGCTTAAAGAATAACCCTATCCCCC
ACGGCCTAGAAAATACTGGTGGCCGAATTTTTTCCGCAGCCACACCACCTCTAATCTCCAGAGCACTCTC
CAAAATTCCCATAATCCCCAAAATTTTCAGCTACAACAGCATATATGAAGGCAGAGCAACAACAACAATC
GATCGCACCCGGCTCGGCAACCTTCCCGTCTCAGGTGAGGAAGACGCAGAGAAATGAGAGAGAGAGCGTG
TTTATGCACGCAGTATACTAACTCCTGATATCCAATTTCATATATCGATATGCTTGCTTTCTTTTCTTCT
ACGTTGAAATTGTTTGAACTTTTCTCAAAAAACGCGGATTTTAGAGAGACTTAGAGTTGCTCCAAATAAA
TTTAATTTGCAATTTTGCACTTACTATTAGAATCTACTTTTATAGCGCTAAAATGACCGAATAACACAGT
AGATTTTAAAAGAAAATTTTAAAAATTATTTTTTTGTGCAGTCAAATTTCGCTAGTTTTTGCCACTCATT
TTTGAACATTTGTATATGTGCCTTTCGGTGGTTCAATCAGGGGTGGCACGTGGTGTCAGAGTGTTCCATT
TCGGTTTGATCTACGTTGATCTACAAAAAATGCGGGAGAAGAGACGCAGAGTTCTCAACTGATTTCACAT
GGTTATGAACCAGGGGTGTTCGGCAAATTTGCCGTTTGCCGAGCTGGGCAAATTTTGAGATTTGCCGCAC
ACCCCTTTTATGAACGTGCTGACGTCACATCTTTTTGGACAAAGAATTCCCGCATTTTTTGTATATCAAA
CCGTGATGGGACAGCCTGGCACCACGTGGGGTTGGCGGCAAATGATTTTTTCCGACAAATCGGCAAATTG
GCAAATTGCCGGAATTTAAAGTTTCTGGCAAATTGTTGATTTGCCGAAAAAAAATTTCAAAAAGGCACAG
TTTTAAGTGTTTCCGTCTTATAAAATATTTCTCTAAAAATTTCCGGAAAACGGAAAATTGCCGGAAATAC
AAAGTTTCGTCAAATCGGCAAACCTGCAATTTGCCGAACGGCAACTGCCGCCAACACCTGGTTCCCAAAA
AAGCGTGCACTGTTTGAATATTAAAAAAAAAATTCACACAAAAATAATAAATTGAAATAGGCTAAATTCA
CATCTATGTACAAAAATTGCATGCCAGCACCGGTCAATTTTCTCAATTACTTTTTGTCTATTTTTGCCGA
ACATAATTTGCTGTTTCCTTGGCAGAATACAGAAAACTCTTTTTTTTTTCAGATGCCCCGACCCCCACCG
GTAACCGAACAGGCTATAACCACCGAGGCGGAGCTTCTCGCGAAAAATCAAATTACACCAAATGATGTGC
TAGCTCTTCCAGGAATCACTCAAGGTAAGTGAATATTTGCTCTATTGATAAACGCGCCGTGTACTCCACG
TGGACAAACATATCAAATTTTCAGGATTCCTATGCTCCCCATCGGCAAACGTCTATAACATTGAGTTCAC
CAAATTCCAAATCCGTGACCTCGACACGGAACACGTGCTCTTCGAAATTGCAAAACCGGAAAATGAGACG
GAAGAGAATCTGCAGGCGCAAGCCGAATCGGCAAGATATGTCCGATATCGATTTGCGCCGAATTTTCTGA
AATTAAAGACGGTCGGCGCGACGGTCGAGTTCAAGGTCGGCGATGTGCCGATCACACATTTTCGAATGAT
TGAACGGCACTTTTTCAAGGATCGTTTATTGAAATGCTTTGATTTTGAATTTGGATTCTGTATGCCAAAT
TCGAGAAACAACTGTGAACATATCTATGAATTTCCACAACTTTCACAACAACTCAGTGAGTTTGAAGCGG
GAAAAATTATTTGAGCTCATTTTGTCAATAGAGCGAATTTTCTAGGTTTTTAAAAATAAAATAAATATTG
ACAAAAAGCTGCCCTACAGTAGTTCAAAATGTGAAAACTTGGAGGAAATTCGAGTTTTCTCTGAGAAGTT
TTTGGCGGGTAATTCAAATTTTCTGAGAAAAAAATTAGCCGCGAGAATTCAAATTTTCTGAGAAAATTAT
TTGACGGGAAATTCAAAATTTCTGGAAATGTATTGAACATTTGAGAAATTTTGTTAAAAACTACATTAAA
CCGATAAAAAAGTTCGCAAATTTTTTTTAAGTGCTCATGGTGCATCGAAGAGAAGAATTCTTGCCAAAAC
TAGCCCATGAAATTAAAAATTATCGCGGAAAAAAACTGACTAATTGGAAAGTAAAATGAAATTTGCAAAA
AAAAAATATGTTTTTTTGTTGTAAAATTAAAAAAAAAACTGTATATTTTCAGTGGACGACATGATCAATA
ATCCAAACGAGACCCGCTCCGATAGCTTCTATTTTGTGGAGAATAAGCTCGTAATGCACAATAAGGCCGA
CTACTCGTATGATGCATAATTTCCCGCCGATGGAATAAAACTAATAATTTTTCTCGCAATTTATAGAAAT
CATGTGATTTTCCTACCGCTAAATTTAAAATTTCCTAATTTTTCACTATATTTCTCACAAAATGCATTCC
GAAAACTCTCATTTTTCAGCTTTTCAATACAAATCCCAATAAATGATTTTTCAAATATAATGTTCTCAAT
TGATATGTTTTATTTGAATGTTGGAAAAAACCATAAAATTAAAAAAAACTTGAATTATTCAAAAATAATT
CGGCCCTTTTACAAAAAATTATCATAAAAATTAAATTTGGAAAATCTGTGATTTGTCGCTTTGCCGGAAG
TTTCCAATTCCGGCAACTAACCGATTTGCCGATTAGCTAGAAATTTCAATTCCGACAATGTGCCGCTTTG
CCGATTTGCCGGAAATTTCCAATTCCGGCAATTAACGGACTTGCCGATTAGCTAGAAATTTAACTTTAGA
TAAAACTTCTCAACAAAATCAAATTGGAAAGTCAGCGATTTGCCGCTTTGCCGGAAGTTTTCAGTTCCGG
CATCTAACCGATTTGCCGATTTGCCAAAAATGTCAATTCCGAAAAACTGCCGATTTGCCGCTTTGTCGGA
AATTTCAATTCCGACAAATTGCCGATTTGCCGATTTGCCGAACATTCCAATTCCGACCATTTGTCGATTT
GCCGGAAGTTACCAATTCCGGCAACTAACGGATTTGCCGATTTGCCGGAAAAAAATTGTTTGTCGCCAAC
CCTGATTTAAATGACTAATCATGTTGCAAAAGATAACTGCTTGCATCAAAAATCCGATCATTGGCATTCC
CAACATCTTCTTCATCCAAAACACCACCCTTTTCTTCCACTAATCATGAATTCCCGACCAATTGTTATCA
GTAGGAGAAGCCTCCTTTTATCTCATTATCAGCAATTGCCTTCTTCTTCTTCTTCTTTGAATACCATTTG
AATGGAGATATCATTTACATAAATCTGCCGCCGAGATTGTGAAGCAGGAGGAAAAGCTGAAGATACTGAT
ATTATATGTATATTTCATTATTCTTTTTCCACAAAATTTTCCGACATTTAATTCCACTTCACTTTCATCG
TCTCTTTTTCCCCCATTGTCGCCCCCACTCATTTGTCTTCTTCTTCAAATACGGGTCAATCACTTTCCGT
TTTTTATTCATTTTTTGTTATGTTCGGCTTAACAAATTTGAAGTATTGTTAAAATTCTCTAGAGCGGCCG
CCACCGCGGTGGCGGCCGCGCGGAAGATCTGGAAGTAAAATATTGTAATATTTTCCCTAAATTTCACTTA
AAAATAAGGATTTTTGCAACGTAAAACCTCAAAAATTCGCTGAAATTGACGATTTTTGTTCAAAATTTTG
AAAAACAGGGTTAATTTTAGCTGAAAATCTTCAATTTTGCCAGAAATTGGCTTTTTTTCCGTCGCCACAC
GGAGAACTTGCCAAAAATGAAGACTTTTAGCCAATTTAGCCCTGAAAATTCGAGTTTTGGGCGATTTTTG
GTCTGAGAAGCCGTTTTCGCAGTATATTATATTTTCTCGTTAAATTTCATTTTAAAATAAACATTTTGAA
CGTATAACCCCAAAAATTCGCTGCGCAATGGATGATTTTTGTCCAAAGTTTTGATAATTTTAGCTAAAAA
CCTCGAATTTTGGCAATTTTTCGTGCCGCATCGGCCGAAAGTTGACTTTTTTTGGAATTATCATAATTTA
ATGCACATTTTGGTAGTTTATCTCACATAATCTGTCTGCAGGCGGGAAAAATTTGAGATAAACTACTAAA
AGATGCAAAACAAGGATGATAATTCCAGAAAATCAACTTCGGACCGTCTCGACACGGAAAATTGAGCGAA
ATTGGAGTTTTAAAATGATTTAGCCCTGAAAATTCGAGAAATTTAGGCGGTTTTGGGTCTGAAAAGGCGT
TTTCGCAGTATTTTCTCGCTAAATTTCATTTATTATCACATAATATCAGTACTTAGGCGAATATCTTGTA
GAAATGTTGGTTTTGTTCGATAATTCTCTACTTTTAGAGTCGATTCACGAGAAAATGTTGCACCATCTTA
CTTTTTTCCCTTGTAAAACATAGATTCTTCTGTACAATGAAAGAGAACACAATTTCTTCGTGAAGCAACT
CAAAAAGTAGAGAAAATTCGAACAAAACCCAACATTTCTACAAGATATTCGTCTAAATAGTGATATAATG
TGTTAATAAGCATATTTTAAATGAAATTTAGCGAAAAAACTGCGAAAATTTGTCAAAAAAGCGAATTTCC
ATCCGATCAGCAGATCTCTAAAAGTTACATAAAATTGAAAGTTTTGTGGGGAAATTGTTTTAAAACACGC
CTATGGTAATACGAGAACATAAAATTCTGAGAATGCGTATTACACAACATATTCGACGCGCAAAATATAA
CTATATCTCGTAGCGAAAACTACAGTAATCCTTAAATGACTACTGTAGCGATTGTGTCGATTTACGGGCT
CGATTCTCGGAAAAAAAAATCATTTTTCAAATTTTGACAGCGATATTCAATTTTTCTTCGTTTTTTCGTA
TTTCTCAGTCATTTTTGTGCTTATTTTTAATATTTTATTCATTAATAAATTAATTTAATTGAAAAACGTC
CAGACGTATTTTTACATTTCCCGTCTATTTCCGTAATAGGCGGTTAATAACGTAGAAATACGTCTGTATG
AGTTTACTCATCAAAATGACACGAATATTGGACGTTTTTAAATCAAATTAATTTATTAATAGGTAAAATA
TTAAAAAATAAACACAAAAATGACAAAGGAATAGGAAAACACGAAGAGAAATTGAGTATCGCTGTCAAAA
TTCGAAAAACGTGGATTTTTCCAAGAATCGAGCCCGTAAATCGACACATTCGCTACAGTAGTCATTTAAG
GATTATTGTAGTTTTCGCTACGAGATACTTTGCGCGCCAAAAACGTGGTGAAATACGCATTCTCAGAATT
TTATGTTCCCGTAATACCACAATGACCGAATATCATAATAAAAAAATTCAAAAACAATTTCTAGATTTTA
TATGATTTTCTGAAAATTGAAAAAATCTCAGTTTTCACCTAATTATATTTGAACTACAGCCAATTGAACT
CGTTCGTTGGAGCGCGCTTGCATTATTTTCATTAATTAATTTTATTAATCCTCATTATTTCACTGATTTT
CTTCATTTTTGAGGTTTTTTTTATCGGGAAATGAAAGAAATATACAAGAAAAATGCAAAATGTTTATTAA
AAACTGAAATTAGTATTTCTCGGAGTTTTAGGCATTTTCAGTTACTTTTTAATAAAGATTTTGCATTTTT
CTTGTATATTTCTTTCATTTTCCGATTAAAAAACCCCAAAAATGAAGAAAATCAGTGAAATAATGAAAAT
TAATTCAAATAACTAATGAAAATAATGCAAGCGCGCTCCAACCAACGAGTTCAATTGGCGGTAATTCAAA
TATAATTAGGTGAAAACTGAGATTTTTTCAATTTTCAAAAAATCATATAACATCTAGACAATTTTTTTGA
ATTTTTTTATCATGATATTCGGTCATTGTGTCCCCATAGGCATGTTTTAAAGCAATTTCCACCTTTAAAT
AAAATCGAGAAAAAATGGCGTCAAAAGACATATGTAAAAGCTGTTTCTCTTTGTATATTCACACAGAATA
TAGCCCGATTTTGGAGGTGAAAAACCGGTTTTTTTGTATTCTTTACGCCACATAAAGTGATATGGAAGAG
AAAATCGACATATTTATGTACTTGGAGTACGAGTACATTGGAGAAAAAGGGTGAACTACTGGAAAATCTG
GGAAATTTCAGAAAAAAATTCCGAAAAATCTTTTTTGCTGAAAAAAAAATTTGTTCGAAATTTGGGAAAT
ACTGGAAAATTTTCATCAAAATTAAAGCGATTTTTAACGTTTTTGCTTGGGAGATACTATTTGTAATTTT
AATGTTTGGTGAGGACAACAGAAATGACCTTCAGCGTACGGAAAACGATTAAAAGACACATTTGAATCGA
AAATAGCGTGAAAAACATGAAAATATCGGAAAAATAGCTTTAAAATTGGATTTGAAAGCAAAAAATGTAT
CAAAAATCGAGAAAAATGCTTGAAAAAGTTGAAAAACTCAAACAAAAAATCAAAAAAGGTTTTTTTAAAA
ATCTGTGAGTATCGCAACGAAAGCACAACTTGAGGCATGCGCCTTTAAACCAACCGTAACCAAATTCGGA
GGCAAAAAAAGATTTCTCGCTGTTTTTTCAGTTTTAAAATCACTTTTCACGTTTCTTTTCGCAGTAATTC
GTTTGCAAAACATCTGAAAAAATTTTATTTTATAAGAAATTATATAAAAATCGCTATAAATTGAGTTTTT
GCCCCCAAATTCAGCACGGAGCACTTCTCAATTAAATATAATTTTATTTTTTAACATTGAAAGCTTTCAT
AAAATTGAGCTTTGTTTGTAAATAATCAGTGAAAAAACACAGAAATCTTCAAAAAATAAAGAAAAAGTTT
TTAAAAATCTGTGAGTCCCGCAACGAAAATAAAACTTTAGGCATGCGCCTTTAAACCAACCGTAACCAAA
TTCGGCGGCAAAAATGGATTTCTCGCCGTTTTTTCAGTTTTACAATCACTTTTTAGGTTTCTTTTTGCAG
TATTTCGTTTCCCAAACAATTAAAAATCAAATTTTCTTTTCCAGATGGCTCAAACAAAGCCGATTGCCGA
GCAAATGGGATCCCCCGGGCTGCAGGAATTCGATATCAAGCTTATCGATACCGTCGACCTCGAGGGGGCG
GTACCGGTAGAAAAAATGAGTAAAGGAGAAGAACTTTTCACTGGAGTTGTCCCAATTCTTGTTGAATTAG
ATGGTGATGTTAATGGGCACAAATTTTCTGTCAGTGGAGAGGGTGAAGGTGATGCAACATACGGAAAACT
TACCCTTAAATTTATTTGCACTACTGGAAAACTACCTGTTCCATGGGTAAGTTTAAACATATATATACTA
ACTAACCCTGATTATTTAAATTTTCAGCCAACACTTGTCACTACTTTCTGTTATGGTGTTCAATGCTTCT
CGAGATACCCAGATCATATGAAACGGCATGACTTTTTCAAGAGTGCCATGCCCGAAGGTTATGTACAGGA
AAGAACTATATTTTTCAAAGATGACGGGAACTACAAGACACGTAAGTTTAAACAGTTCGGTACTAACTAA
CCATACATATTTAAATTTTCAGGTGCTGAAGTCAAGTTTGAAGGTGATACCCTTGTTAATAGAATCGAGT
TAAAAGGTATTGATTTTAAAGAAGATGGAAACATTCTTGGACACAAATTGGAATACAACTATAACTCACA
CAATGTATACATCATGGCAGACAAACAAAAGAATGGAATCAAAGTTGTAAGTTTAAACATGATTTTACTA
ACTAACTAATCTAATTTAAATTTTCAGAACTTCAAAATTAGACACAACATTGAAGATGGAAGCGTTCAAC
TAGCAGACCATTATCAACAAAATACTCCAATTGGCGATGGCCCTGTCCTTTTACCAGACAACCATTACCT
GTCCACACAATCTGCCCTTTCGAAAGATCCCAACGAAAAGAGAGACCACATGGTCCTTCTTGAGTTTGTA
ACAGCTGCTGGGATTACACATGGCATGGATGAACTATACAAATGCCCGGGGGATCGGTGGAGCTCCACCG
GTGGCGGCCGCTCTAGAGAGAATCTTTATTTTCAGGGCGCCGCCAAATTCAAAGAAACCGCTGCTGCTAA
ATTCGAACGCCAGCACATGGACAGCGGAGGTGGAGGTACTAGTGGATCCTAATTTTGCCGTATTTTCCAT
ATTTTGTTTTGTATATTTATCCACTCACCCCCTCTCTTTGTCCTGTGAATGAACTTGTGCCAAAAAAGCC
AAAAATAATTTACTTTTTTTAAAGACATATTAAAACTTGAAAACTTGGAACAATACGGTGCGAAAGCGAA
ACAGAGACAGAAAAATGAACAAAGAGATCCGTGAAAAGTGAACGATGATTTAGGCTTCTTGTTGGGCGGC
GTGGATGAGAGTGATGTTGTCTCCTTTGAGAAGAATTCTGCCGATCTTGTTGCGTCCCTTCGTCTTCATG
TTCACCTCCTCGGCTTCGTCGAACACGACATTCATGAACTCGTCGAATCCGATGATGTAGCCCTCGAGAC
GGTGGGTGACATCCTCGTACAACCAGATTTGGACCCGAGTGCGGTTTTGGAGATATCTGAAATTTGGGAA
ATTGTTTTCTACTGATTAGTGAAAAAATATTACCTGAAGATGAGGTTCACAGGCTGAACCATCACTTTGT
TGAGCTTTCTCGTCGACATTTTTGCGGGATGATCTGTAAAAATCAATATATTTTTTGAAAGACACAAATT
TTTAAGATAAATATCAAGAAAACTCGATTTTAGCAGCTATTTAAGCTCAAAAACTACAATTTATGGCTTT
AAAACATAATTTTTCACATTTTACATAAATTTCAACGAAAAAAAATGCCAAAAAACTTCAAATTTGAGCA
GAAATCGGCTATTTTCTCGACAAAAATAATTTCGAAAATTCGTTCAAAAAAGATGAGTACGCAAGCACCG
TGACGCACAGTTGCGGACTTTGTAAACCGTACCCCTGCATAAAAAGGCGGAATTTTGAATTTAATAAAAT
GCAGTTTAGAACAAAGAAAAGCACGGAGAGAATTGTGATAACTAATTATTTGTATTTAATTTTAAATACT
ACATAAAACTGAAGATTGGAACGAGTTAAAGCTGGTATTTGCGGTTTATAGCCCCAAAAGTTAAGGCTTG
TTAGGCAATTATCGATAAAAACAACGAGAAATTCGTGAAATCGGCAAAAATTTATAGAAAACGTTTGAAT
TAAATTAAATTTACGCTTTTGCCGCCAACACCTATCGAGACCCTAGTTATAGGGGCGGAGCGTCATGGGA
GCGCGCTTGCAACTCGATTTCAAAAAGTTTCGCTGTTTGTACAACATTCTCAGTTGTTCTTAATCAGTTA
AATAAGTTTCAAAATTTTCAAAATCATAAAACACAGTTAATGCTAAATTAAAGTCTAAAAAATCAGGTGA
TAAGGGGTTTGGACGACCAAAAAGCGACCTTCGCTCGAAAATTGATAAACTAACTACACTTTTTCCGGAA
AAATGATGGAAAAATCCTGATTTTCTTCGTTGAATCAATTTTTGTTTCATTTTTAACACTTTCACATGAA
ATATTTCAGTTAAAATGCTCAAGCTAATTGGGTTTCTTATAATTTTGGGTCTCGCAACGGCCGACAAGTG
CTCAGATTGTTTGGCTCAGGGGAAACAGTGAGTTGGAAGCTTACAATTCTGAGAATTCGTATTGCGCAGC
TTATTTGACGCGCAAAATATGAAATATCACGTAGCGAAAACTACAGTAATTCTTTAAATAAGACTACTGT
AGTGCCTATGTCGATTTACTGCCTCAACTTTCTTAATCAAGCTCGTAAATCGACACCAGCTCTACAGTAG
TCATAGTTTTCGCTACGAGATATTTTGCGCGTCAAATATGGTGTGCAATACGCATTTTCAGAATTTTATG
TTCTCGTAATATACCTTTTTTCAGCTGGTGTGTTACTGTAAATGCATGTGGATTTACGCCATGTGTCACT
ACAATTACAGTGAGTTTTTTTGAAGAAAAAAAAATTACCCATTTGATCGCCAATTCCATTTTTCAAAAAT
CAATAAAAAAAAAAAATTTCGGCGATCAGAAACGTTACAGAAAGCCCTAAACTGCCCGGAACTACCAGAT
AAAGCCCACGCTTACGATGATTCATTTATGAGGAATAAGGTATTGATCACACATTCTGCTGCCTACAATA
TGGACCCACAAAAGTGTTTTACGTAGGTTCACCTTCTAGATAAACCTTAAAAATCGATACTTTCAGTAGT
AAAATGCCTTCGATGAAAGTTTCCAAAACAGTTAATGTCAATTGTGATAGATATGGGCCAAGTGAGTTGT
TTTATTAGCCCACGGATTTCTGGCTTCCCTCATAAATTGAAAAGGAAGAGATTGCCGAACTAGACCATTT
TGGCTCGGCGCGTTGCGTGTCACGTCGCGGCTCGATTGTAAAACTAAATGTATTGGTCCGTGTGGAGTAC
ACGACTTTCCCTTTCCGGCAGGCGATTGTCAATGGAGCGCGAAAAATTCAATGAGGAAGGCCAGAACCCC
GTGTCTGTAGTTTTCTCAAAAAGTGGCAAAAACTCAATAATTGCCAATTTTTGACTGCCAATAAAAATTT
CACTAAATTTATTAAATTTATTTTAAGTTTTATTGAAATTTTTTTAAAATTTCCCCACTGGCGCTAAAAA
ATCCAATTTTCAGAAGCAATGTGCTTCAGCTTCACGGCCATAGATACTGTCCAAAAAGTGATTGCAATGA
CGTTTAGAGGGACAGAAGGAGCAGCTCAATTGTCTGAAGAAATTTTGGATTTCTTCCAGTAAGTTCGGGA
AATGGCAATTTAAAGTTTAATTGGATTTTTGTATTTTTTCTTCTCACGACTACAGTTTTGCACATTTTTA
TGTTATAAAAAACCAAAAAAAAATTTTTTTGCCTTTTTTCTCAGCTTACCACAAAACAATTTCGACCAAA
AATAAATTGAAAAAATTAAAAAATTTTTTGCACGGTTTTCGGACTCAAAAAAAGCTGAATGTTCCTGGAA
CTATTTGTAAAATTCAAAATTCAAAATTTTCACGAATTCTCTAAAAGGTTCCAGCAAATTCCACAACTTT
CTTGAATTTTTCAAAAAAGTTCTTGAGCATTCAACAATTATTTTTGGAATTTTCCAAAGGTTACAGGACG
TTCCAATTTTTCAAAAAAATTTCTCGCAAAAAATGTTTTCTCAGAAAATTTGAATTTCCCTCCACATAAA
AGATTGTTCTCAAAAAATTTGCAAACACACATTTTCAGCGGAAAAAAGGCGTTCTTCGACTCTGGAAGTG
TATTCGAATATGGTACCCAGCTTTTGTTCCCTTTAGTGAGGGTTAATTCCGAGCTTGGCGTAATCATGGT
CATAGCTGTTTCCTGTGTGAAATTGTTATCCGCTCACAATTCCACACAACATAGGAGCCGGAAGCATAAA
GTGTAAAGCCTGGGGTGCCTAATGAGTGAGGTAACTCACATTAATTGCGTTGCGCTCACTGCCCGCTTTC
CAGTCGGGAAACCTGTCGTGCCAGCTGCATTAATGAATCGGCCAACGCGCGGGGAGAGGCGGTTTGCGTA
TTGGGCGCTCTTCCGCTTCCTCGCTCACTGACTCGCTGCGCTCGGTCGTTCGGCTGCGGCGAGCGGTATC
AGCTCACTCAAAGGCGGTAATACGGTTATCCACAGAATCAGGGGATAACGCAGGAAAGAACATGTGAGCA
AAAGGCCAGCAAAAGGCCAGGAACCGTAAAAAGGCCGCGTTGCTGGCGTTTTTCCATAGGCTCGGCCCCC
CTGACGAGCATCACAAAAATCGACGCTCAAGTCAGAGGTGGCGAAACCCGACAGGACTATAAAGATACCA
GGCGTTCCCCCCTGGAAGCTCCCTCGTGCGCTCTCCTGTTCCGACCCTGCCGCTTACCGGATACCTGTCC
GCCTTTCTCCCTTCGGGAAGCGTGGCGCTTTCTCAATGCTCACGCTGTAGGTATCTCAGTTCGGTGTAGG
TCGTTCGCTCCAAGCTGGGCTGTGTGCACGAACCCCCCGTTCAGCCCGACCGCTGCGCCTTATCCGGTAA
CTATCGTCTTGAGTCCAACCCGGTAAGACACGACTTATCGCCACTGGCAGCAGCCACTGGTAACAGGATT
AGCAGAGCGAGGTATGTAGGCGGTGCTACAGAGTTCTTGAAGTGGTGGCCTAACTACGGCTACACTAGAA
GGACAGTATTTGGTATCTGCGCTCTGCTGAAGCCAGTTACCTTCGGAAAAAGAGTTGGTAGCTCTTGATC
CGGCAAACAAACCACCGCTGGTAGCGGTGGTTTTTTTGTTTGCAAGCAGCAGATTACGCGCAGAAAAAAA
GGATCTCAAGAAGATCCTTTGATCTTTTCTACGGGGTCTGACGCTCAGTGGAACGAAAACTCACGTTAAG
GGATTTTGGTCATGAGATTATCAAAAAGGATCTTCACCTAGATCCTTTTAAATTAAAAATGAAGTTTTAA
ATCAATCTAAAGTATATATGAGTAAACTTGGTCTGACAGTTACCAATGCTTAATCAGTGAGGCACCTATC
TCAGCGATCTGTCTATTTCGTTCATCCATAGTTGCCTGACTGCCCGTCGTGTAGATAACTACGATACGGG
AGGGCTTACCATCTGGCCCCAGTGCTGCAATGATACCGCGAGACCCACGCTCACCGGCTCCAGATTTATC
AGCAATAAACCAGCCAGCCGGAAGGGCCGAGCGCAGAAGTGGTCCTGCAACTTTATCCGCCTCCATCCAG
TCTATTAATTGTTGCCGGGAAGCTAGAGTAAGTAGTTCGCCAGTTAATAGTTTGCGCAACGTTGTTGCCA
TTGCTACAGGCATCGTGGTGTCACGCTCGTCGTTTGGTATGGCTTCATTCAGCTCCGGTTCCCAACGATC
AAGGCGAGTTACATGATCCCCCATGTTGTGAAAAAAAGCGGTTAGCTCCTTCGGTCCTCCGATCGTTGTC
AGAAGTAAGTTGGCCGCAGTGTTATCACTCATGCTTATGGCAGCACTGCATAATTCTCTTACTGTCATGC
CATCCGTAAGATGCTTTTCTGTGACTGGTGAGTACTCAACCAAGTCATTCTGAGAATAGTGTATGCGGCG
ACCGAGTTGCTCTTGCCCGGCGTCAATACGGGATAATACCGCGCCACATAGCAGAACTTTAAAAGTGCTC
ATCATTGGAAAACGTTCTTCGGGGCGAAAACTCTCAAGGATCTTACCGCTGTTGAGATCCAGTTCGATGT
AACCCACTCGTGCACCCAACTGATCTTCAGCATCTTTTACTTTCACCAGCGTTTCTGGGTGAGCAAAAAC
AGGAAGGCAAAATGCCGCAAAAAAGGGAATAAGGGCGACACGGAAATGTTGAATACTCATACTCTTCCTT
TTTCAATATTATTGAAGCATTTATCAGGGTTATTGTCTCATGAGCGGATACATATTTGAATGTATTTAGA
AAAATAAACAAATAGGGGTTCCGCGCACATTTCCCCGAAAAGTGCCACCTG
