>Addgene plasmid #44572 | pIC26 | addgene partial sequence | sequence record 63183 | GFP_F
ACTATACAAATGCCCGGGGGATCGGTGGAGCTCCACCGGTGGCGGCCGCTCTAGAGAGAATCTTTATTTT
CAGGGCGCCGCCAAATTCAAAGAAACCGCTGCTGCTAAATTCGAACGCCAGCACATGGACAGCGGAGGTG
GAGGTACTAGTGGATCCTAATTTTGCCGTATTTTCCATATTTTGTTTTGTATATTTATCCACTCACCCCC
TCTCTTTGTCCTGTGAATGAACTTGTGCCAAAAAAGCCAAAAATAATTTACTTTTTTTAAAGACATATTA
AAACTTGAAAACTTGGAACAATACGGTGCGAAAGCGAAACAGAGACAGAAAAATGAACAAAGAGATCCGT
GAAAAGTGAACGATGATTTAGGCTTCTTGTTGGGCGGCGTGGATGAGAGTGATGTTGTCTCCTTTGAGAA
GAATTCTGCCGATCTTGTTGCGTCCCTTCGTCTTCATGTTCACCTCCTCGGCTTCGTCGAACACGACATT
CATGAACTCGTCGAATCCGATGATGTAGCCCTCGAGACGGTGGGTGACATCCTCGTACAACCAGATTTGG
ACCCGAGTGCGGTTTTGGAGATATCTGAAATTTGGGAAATTGTTTTCTACTGATTAGTGAAAAAATATTA
CCTGAAGATGAGGTTCACAGGCTGAACCATCACTTTGTTGAGCTTTCTCGTCGACATTTTTGCGGGATGA
TCTGTAAAAATCAATATATTTTTTGAAAGACACAAATTTTTAAGATAAATATCAAGAAAACTCGATTTTA
GCAGCTATTTAAGCTCAAAAACTACAATTTATGGCTTTAAAACATAATTTTTCACATTTTACATAAATTT
CAACGAAAAAAAATGCCAAAAAACTTC
